>Addgene plasmid #147720 | pAc5.1B-lambdaN-HA-DmNot3-del723-745-dsRNAres_U | depositor full sequence | sequence record 290167 | Full Sequence
CTTCAAGGAATTAATTCTATATTCTAAAAACACAAATGATACTTCTAAAAAAAATCATGAATGGCATCAA
CTCTGAATCAAATCTTTGCAGATGCACCTACTTCTCATTTCCACTGTCACATCATTTTTCCAGATCTCGC
TGCCTGTTATGTGGCCCACAAACCAAGACACGTTTTATGGCCATTAAAGCTGGCTGATCGTCGCCAAACA
CCAAATACATATCAATATGTACATTCGAGAAAGAAGCGATCAAAGAAGCGTCTTCGGGCGAGTAGGAGAA
TGCGGAGGAGAAGGAGAACGAGCTGATCTAGTATCTCTCCACAATCCAATGCCAACTGACCAACTGGCCA
TATTCGGAGCAATTTGAAGCCAATTTCCATCGCCTGGCGATCGCTCCATTCTTGGCTATATGTTTTTCAC
CGTTCCCGGGGCCATTTTCAAAGACTCGTCGGTAAGATAAGATTGTGTCACTCGCTGTCTCTCTTCATTT
GTCGAAGAATGCTGAGGAATTTCGCGATGACGTCGGCGAGTATTTTGAAGAATGAGAATAATTTGTATTT
ATACGAAAATCAGTTAGTGGAATTTTCTACAAAAACATGTTATCTATAGATAATTTTGTTGCAAAATATG
TTGACTATGACAAAGATTGTATGTATATACCTTTAATGTATTCTCATTTTCTTATGTATTTATAATGGCA
ATGATGATACTGATGATATTTTAAGATGATGCCAGACCACAGGCTGATTTCTGCGTCTTTTGCCGAACGC
AGTGCATGTGCGGTTGTTGTTTTTTGGAATAGTTTCAATTTTCGGACTGTCCGCTTTGATTTCAGTTTCT
TGGCTTATTCAAAAAGCAAAGTAAAGCCAAAAAAGCGAGATGGCAATACCAAATGCGGCAAAACGGTAGT
GGAAGGAAAGGGGTGCGGGGCAGCGGAAGGAAGGGTGGGGCGGGGCGTGGCGGGGTCTGTGGCTGGGCGC
GACGTCACCGACGTTGGAGCCACTCCTTTGACCATGTGTGCGTGTGTGTATTATTCGTGTCTCGCCACTC
GCCGGTTGTTTTTTTCTTTTTATCTCGCTCTCTCTAGCGCCATCTCGTACGCATGCTCAACGCACCGCAT
GTTGCCGTGTCCTTTATGCGTCATTTTGGCTCGAAATAGGCAATTATTTAAACAAAGATTAGTCAACGAA
AACGCTAAAATAAATAAGTCTACAATATGGTTACTTATTGCCATGTGTGTGCAGCCAACGATAGCAACAA
AAGCAACAACACAGTGGCTTTCCCTCTTTCACTTTTTGTTTGCAAGCGCGTGCGAGCAAGACGGCACGAC
CGGCAAACGCAATTACGCTGACAAAGAGCAGACGAAGTTTTGGCCGAAAAACATCAAGGCGCCTGATACG
AATGCATTTGCAATAACAATTGCGATATTTAATATTGTTTATGAAGCTGTTTGACTTCAAAACACACAAA
AAAAAAAATAAAACAAATTATTTGAAAGAGAATTAGGAATCGGACAGCTTATCGTTACGGGCTAACAGCA
CACCGAGACGAAATAGCTTACCTGACGTCACAGCCTCTGGAAGAACTGCCGCCAAGCAGAGAGAGAGAGA
AAAAGAGGGAGAGCAGCTTAGACCGCATGTGCTTGTGTGTGAGGCGTCTCTCTCTTCGTCTCCTGTTTGC
GCAAACGCATAGACTGCACTGAGAAAATCGATTACCTATTTTTTATGAATGAATATTTGCACTATTACTA
TTCAAAACTATTAAGATAGCAATCACATTCAATAGCCAAATACTATACCACCTGAGCGATGCAACGAAAT
GATCAATTTGAGCAAAAATGCTGCATATTTAGGACGGCATCATTATAGAAATGCTTCTTGCTGTGTACTT
TTCTCTCGTCTGGCAGCTGTTTCGCCGTTATTGTTAAAACCGGCTTAAGTTAGGTGTGTTTTCTACGACT
AGTGATGCCCCTACTAGAAGATGTGTGTTGCACAAATGTCCCTGAATAACCAATTTGAAGTGCAGATAGC
AGTAAACGTAAGCTAATATGAATATTATTTAACTGTAATGTTTTAATATCGCTGGACATTACTAATAAAC
CCACTATAAACACATGTACATATGTATGTTTTGGCATACAATGAGTAGTTGGGGAAAAAATGTGTAAAAG
CACCGTGACCATCACAGCATAAAGATAACCAGCTGAAGTATCGAATATGAGTAACCCCCAAATTGAATCA
CATGCCGCAACTGATAGGACCCATGGAAGTACACTCTTCATGGCGATATACAAGACACACACAAGCACGA
ACACCCAGTTGCGGAGGAAATTCTCCGTAAATGAAAACCCAATCGGCGAACAATTCATACCCATATATGG
TAAAAGTTTTGAACGCGACTTGAGAGCGGAGAGCATTGCGGCTGATAAGGTTTTAGCGCTAAGCGGGCTT
TATAAAACGGGCTGCGGGACCAGTTTTCATATCACTACCGTTTGAGTTCTTGTGCTGTGTGGATACTCCT
CCCGACACAAAGCCGCTCCATCAGCCAGCAGTCGTCTAATCCAGAGACCCCGGATCGGGGTACCAACATG
GACGCACAAACACGACGACGTGAGCGTCGCGCTGAGAAACAAGCTCAATGGAAAGCTGCAAACGGTGGAT
CTCCTCCACATATGGCTTACCCATACGATGTTCCAGATTACGCTCCTCCAAGCTTGATGGCTGCGACGAG
AAAATTGCAAGGCGAAATTGATCGATGTTTAAAAAAGGTAGCAGAGGGCGTTGAAACGTTTGAGGATATT
TGGAAAAAAGTACACAATGCGACAAACACCAATCAGAAGCAAAAACATCTGCAGGAGAAGTATGAGGCAG
ACCTCAAAAAGGAAATCAAGGAATTGCAACGACTTCGCGACCAAATTAAATCATGGATTGCATCAGCTGA
AATTAAGGATAAGAGCTCCCTTCTTGAGAATCGACGTCTCATTGAAACACAAATGGAACGCTTTAAGGTG
GTTGAGCGCGAGACGAAAACAAAAGCCTACTCCAAGGAAGGCTTGGGGGCTGCACAAAAAATGGACCCAG
CTCAACGCATCAAGGATGATGCGCGTAACTGGCTAACGTCCAGTATTTCGAGCTTGCAGATTCAGATCGA
TCAATACGAATCCGAAATTGAGAGCCTGCTGGCCGGAAAGAAAAAGCGCCTAGACCGTGATAAACAAGAA
CGTATGGACGATCTTCGCGGCAAACTGGATCGTCACAAATTCCATATTACCAAATTGGAGACATTGCTGC
GATTGTTGGATAACGATGGAGTGGAGGCTGAACAAGTTAATAAAATTAAGGATGACGTGGAGTATTATAT
CGACAGTAGCCAGGAACCCGATTTCGAAGAGAACGAATTTATTTATGACGACATTATCGGATTGGACGAG
GTCGAACTTTCGGGAACCGCCACGACCGATTCCAATAATTCCAATGAAACCTCCGGAAGTCCCTCCTCGG
TGACGAGCGGCGGATCGCCCAGTCAAAGCCCAGTGACCGTCCAGCAGATCCTAAATACAAGCAGCCAAGG
TGCTGCCTCGTCCGGCTCCTCCGCTGCCTCCGCTGCGTTGTTCCAACAACAATTGACCGCCGCTCAGTCC
AACGGAAATAACGTCGGATATGCCTCCGATACGTCGGCTGCCTCATCCTCAGCCACCACCTCAACCGACC
CAGCCGGAGGAACGGTCGCCGTTAACTGCGTCGGCGGTCTTGCTGACAAGCGTAATAAGAGCAGCGAAAG
CAATGCCCTAAAATTGAAACCACAACCTCATCAACTTATAAAACCTACCCCTGTACGAGCCACGGCCAAG
CTGCCTCTGAGCAGTGATACCCAAGTCAATAAGATTGTCAGTTCAACTCCCAGCAAAAATCAGCAACAGC
TGCCTACAGCAGCTTCAATCGTTGCAACCTCCGCTATGCAATCGCAAAGCAGTATCGGAAGTTGCAGCTC
CACTGGAGGAACGGGAGCATCTCAATCAGCTTCTAGTGGTAACAATCCTGGTAACAATCCTGCGGTTCAG
CCAAATGCTCCAACGCCTGGTCAAAGCGGCATTGCCGCTGCAGCAGCTTCGACTAATGTTGTTTCGGCGA
CGATTGTGAGCAGCGCCAATGTTCAAGGCCAATCTGTGATCCAACCAACACCAACAATTGCATTTGCTGC
AGTAGCAAAACACAATACATCACTCCTGGAAAATGGTCCTGTTTTGCAACAGCAACTAGCAGTAACTCCT
ACTGTGGCAGCTATCGTAGGAGCTGGAACGCAGGCGCAGCAAAAACATGTGCCACCATTATCCAATCTTC
AAACAAATTCCCCTCACATACAAAATGGTCTTCCTGTCTCGGACAGTACTAATGACAACAGCTGCAATGT
CGTCGATACGATTTCTCTAAAAACAATGGCACAGGATGCTATTAATCGATCTGCGATCGATCCTAATTCA
CTGAATCAGCAGCAAACAAGCAGCATCGATCTGAGACAGCCGCAGTCGCAGAAATCACTTCTCCAACATT
TCAACTCTGAAACCAACACGAATCAACAGCAATTGACATCGCAGCAGCAGCAACAGCTTCAGAATAACTC
CCTTGCTGCGACCACAGGTTCTAACAACGGAACTTCAACTGGTAGTGGTCTCATGAATGTAGCAAACGCT
ACTGGTCAGCCTATCAGCGGCAATGCCAAAACGCATGCGTGCCAACCCCAACAGATGGCCACGACGGAAG
CGCACATTCCCACACTGCTTGGTGTGACACCACTTGGGCCAACACCACTTCAAAAGGAGCACCAAATGCA
GTTCCAAATGATGGAAGCTGCCTACTATCACCTGCCACAGCCTATGGACACGCCAATATATGATACAGTT
GAGTTTTATCAACGACTCTCAACGGAGACCCTTTTTTTTGTGTTCTACTATATGGAGGGCTCCAAGGCCC
AGTATCTAGCGGCCAAGGCCTTAAAAAAGCAGAGCTGGCGTTTCCACACAAAGTATATGATGTGGTTTCA
AAGGCACGAGGAGCCGAAGATTATCAACGATGATTACGAACAGGGTACGTACATCTATTTTGATTATGAA
AAGTGGAGTCAGCGAAAGAAGGAGGGATTCACCTTTGAATACAAGTACTTAGAGGACAAGGAGCTGAATT
GAGGCGGCCGCTCGAGTCTAGAGGGCCCGCGGTTCGAAGGTAAGCCTATCCCTAACCCTCTCCTCGGTCT
CGATTCTACGCGTACCGGTCATCATCACCATCACCATTGAGTTTAAACCCGCTGATCAGCCTCGACTGTG
CCTTCTAAGGCCTGAGCTCGCTGATCAGCCTCGATCGAGGATCCAGACATGATAAGATACATTGATGAGT
TTGGACAAACCACAACTAGAATGCAGTGAAAAAAATGCTTTATTTGTGAAATTTGTGATGCTATTGCTTT
ATTTGTAACCATTATAAGCTGCAATAAACAAGTTAACAACAACAATTGCATTCATTTTATGTTTCAGGTT
CAGGGGGAGGTGTGGGAGGTTTTTTAAAGCAAGTAAAACCTCTACAAATGTGGTATGGCTGATTATGATC
AGTCGACCGATGCCCTTGAGAGCCTTCAACCCAGTCAGCTCCTTCCGGTGGGCGCGGGGCATGACTATCG
TCGCCGCACTTATGACTGTCTTCTTTATCATGCAACTCGTAGGACAGGTGCCGGCAGCGCTCTGGGTCAT
TTTCGGCGAGGACCGCTTTCGCTGGAGCGCGACGATGATCGGCCTGTCGCTTGCGGTATTCGGAATCTTG
CACGCCCTCGCTCAAGCCTTCGTCACTGGTCCCGCCACCAAACGTTTCGGCGAGAAGCAGGCCATTATCG
CCGGCATGGCGGCCGACGCGCTGGGCTACGTCTTGCTGGCGTTCGCGACGCGAGGCTGGATGGCCTTCCC
CATTATGATTCTTCTCGCTTCCGGCGGCATCGGGATGCCCGCGTTGCAGGCCATGCTGTCCAGGCAGGTA
GATGACGACCATCAGGGACAGCTTCAAGGATCGCTCGCGGCTCTTACCAGCCAGCAAAAGGCCAGGAACC
GTAAAAAGGCCGCGTTGCTGGCGTTTTTCCATAGGCTCCGCCCCCCTGACGAGCATCACAAAAATCGACG
CTCAAGTCAGAGGTGGCGAAACCCGACAGGACTATAAAGATACCAGGCGTTTCCCCCTGGAAGCTCCCTC
GTGCGCTCTCCTGTTCCGACCCTGCCGCTTACCGGATACCTGTCCGCCTTTCTCCCTTCGGGAAGCGTGG
CGCTTTCTCAATGCTCACGCTGTAGGTATCTCAGTTCGGTGTAGGTCGTTCGCTCCAAGCTGGGCTGTGT
GCACGAACCCCCCGTTCAGCCCGACCGCTGCGCCTTATCCGGTAACTATCGTCTTGAGTCCAACCCGGTA
AGACACGACTTATCGCCACTGGCAGCAGCCACTGGTAACAGGATTAGCAGAGCGAGGTATGTAGGCGGTG
CTACAGAGTTCTTGAAGTGGTGGCCTAACTACGGCTACACTAGAAGGACAGTATTTGGTATCTGCGCTCT
GCTGAAGCCAGTTACCTTCGGAAAAAGAGTTGGTAGCTCTTGATCCGGCAAACAAACCACCGCTGGTAGC
GGTGGTTTTTTTGTTTGCAAGCAGCAGATTACGCGCAGAAAAAAAGGATCTCAAGAAGATCCTTTGATCT
TTTCTACGGGGTCTGACGCTCAGTGGAACGAAAACTCACGTTAAGGGATTTTGGTCATGAGATTATCAAA
AAGGATCTTCACCTAGATCCTTTTAAATTAAAAATGAAGTTTTAAATCAATCTAAAGTATATATGAGTAA
ACTTGGTCTGACAGTTACCAATGCTTAATCAGTGAGGCACCTATCTCAGCGATCTGTCTATTTCGTTCAT
CCATAGTTGCCTGACTCCCCGTCGTGTAGATAACTACGATACGGGAGGGCTTACCATCTGGCCCCAGTGC
TGCAATGATACCGCGAGACCCACGCTCACCGGCTCCAGATTTATCAGCAATAAACCAGCCAGCCGGAAGG
GCCGAGCGCAGAAGTGGTCCTGCAACTTTATCCGCCTCCATCCAGTCTATTAATTGTTGCCGGGAAGCTA
GAGTAAGTAGTTCGCCAGTTAATAGTTTGCGCAACGTTGTTGCCATTGCTGCAGGCATCGTGGTGTCACG
CTCGTCGTTTGGTATGGCTTCATTCAGCTCCGGTTCCCAACGATCAAGGCGAGTTACATGATCCCCCATG
TTGTGCAAAAAAGCGGTTAGCTCCTTCGGTCCTCCGATCGTTGTCAGAAGTAAGTTGGCCGCAGTGTTAT
CACTCATGGTTATGGCAGCACTGCATAATTCTCTTACTGTCATGCCATCCGTAAGATGCTTTTCTGTGAC
TGGTGAGTACTCAACCAAGTCATTCTGAGAATAGTGTATGCGGCGACCGAGTTGCTCTTGCCCGGCGTCA
ACACGGGATAATACCGCGCCACATAGCAGAACTTTAAAAGTGCTCATCATTGGAAAACGTTCTTCGGGGC
GAAAACTCTCAAGGATCTTACCGCTGTTGAGATCCAGTTCGATGTAACCCACTCGTGCACCCAACTGATC
TTCAGCATCTTTTACTTTCACCAGCGTTTCTGGGTGAGCAAAAACAGGAAGGCAAAATGCCGCAAAAAAG
GGAATAAGGGCGACACGGAAATGTTGAATACTCATACTCTTCCTTTTTCAATATTATTGAAGCATTTATC
AGGGTTATTGTCTCATGAGCGGATACATATTTGAATGTATTTAGAAAAATAAACAAATAGGGGTTCCGCG
CACATTTCCCCGAAAAGTGCCACCTGACGTCTAAGAAACCATTATTATCATGACATTAACCTATAAAAAT
AGGCGTATCACGAGGCCCTTTCGT
Features (pLannotate 1.2.2; 10 found; start..end, strand, type, name):
     56..2568    +  promoter       Ac5 promoter: Drosophila melanogaster actin 5C promoter
   2588..2653    +  CDS            N (fragment): REGN_LAMBD - Experimental evidence at protein level: Swiss-Prot protein existence level 1. Plays a role as a transcriptional antitermination factor that allows the virus to initiate its lytic phase. Activates expression of the delayed viral early genes by modifying host RNA polymerase (RNAP) into a form that is resistant to termination signals. This antitermination function requires the host NusA protein which serves to stabilize the interaction between antitermination protein N and host RNA polymerase. From Escherichia phage lambda (Bacteriophage lambda).
   2678..2704    +  CDS            3xHA (fragment): three tandem HA epitope tags
   5219..5260    +  CDS            V5 tag: epitope tag from simian virus 5
   5360..5494    -  polyA_signal   SV40 poly(A) signal: SV40 polyadenylation signal
   5517..5601    -  CDS            large T antigen (fragment): large T antigen from SV40 (simian virus 40)
   5602..6072    +  CDS            TcR (fragment): tetracycline efflux protein; tet; confers resistance to tetracycline
   6116..6704    -  rep_origin     ori: high-copy-number ColE1/pMB1/pBR322/pUC origin of replication
   6875..7735    -  CDS            AmpR: β-lactamase; bla; confers resistance to ampicillin, carbenicillin, and related antibiotics
   7736..7840    -  promoter       AmpR promoter: bla
