[The description below was written by a language model from this plasmid's Addgene catalogue record and pLannotate feature annotations shown in this document.]
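Description:
pAc5.1B-lambdaN-HA-DmNot3-del723-745-dsRNAres_U is a 7.9 kb insect expression plasmid. The catalogue lists the backbone as unknown, although the name and the annotated parts point to a pAc5.1B-type vector. In bacteria it is maintained through a ColE1/pUC-family origin and selected with ampicillin via a β-lactamase gene under its own promoter. The record lists it as low copy, whereas the origin annotation describes a high-copy type. A partial tetracycline resistance fragment and a short SV40 large T fragment are also annotated, and these appear to be non-functional backbone remnants.

Expression is driven by the Drosophila actin 5C promoter, a strong constitutive promoter in fly cell lines. Downstream lies a short fragment of the bacteriophage lambda N protein followed by an HA epitope (annotated as a fragment of a 3xHA tag). The roughly 2.5 kb unannotated stretch that follows presumably holds the Not3 coding sequence. The insert is D. melanogaster Not3 (CG8426), a CCR4-NOT complex subunit. It lacks residues 723–745, carries one silent change relative to the reference transcript, and is described as dsRNA-resistant. A vector-encoded V5 tag and an SV40 polyadenylation signal sit after the insert, though the record does not indicate whether the V5 tag is read in frame.

The lambda N peptide binds BoxB RNA hairpins, so such fusions are generally used to tether a protein to a BoxB-containing reporter mRNA. The dsRNA-resistant design implies that the mutant can be expressed while endogenous Not3 is depleted by RNAi, as in complementation experiments. The stated purpose is simply insect expression of this deletion mutant, from a study of NOT module structure and assembly.
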