Addgene plasmid #147720: pAc5.1B-lambdaN-HA-DmNot3-del723-745-dsRNAres_U
Purpose: Insect Expression of DmNot3-del723-745-dsRNAres
Depositing lab: Elisa Izaurralde. Depositing organization: Max Planck Institute for Developmental Biology. Publication: Structure and assembly of the NOT module of the human CCR4-NOT complex. Boland A, Chen Y, Raisch T, Jonas S, Kuzuoglu-Ozturk D, Wohlbold L, Weichenrieder O, Izaurralde E. Nat Struct Mol Biol. 2013 Nov;20(11):1289-97. doi: 10.1038/nsmb.2681. Epub 2013 Oct 13. PubMed 24121232.
Backbone
  Vector backbone: Unknown
  Vector type: Insect Expression
Growth in bacteria
  Bacterial resistance: Ampicillin, 100 μg/mL
  Growth temperature: 37°C
  Growth strain: DH5alpha
  Copy number: Low Copy
Gene/Insert
  Gene/Insert name: DmNot3-del723-745-dsRNAres (alt names: leathal (2)NC136; CG8426)
  Species: D. melanogaster (fly)
  Mutation: one silent mutation compared to the sequence given by NCBI: NM_136332.2.
  Entrez Gene: Not3 (a.k.a. Dmel_CG8426, CG8426, CNOT3, Dmel\CG8426, NOT3, NOT3.5, NOT3/5, l(2)NC136, not3, not3/5)
  Cloning method: Unknown
Terms and licenses: Academic/Nonprofit Terms; Industry Terms: Not Available to Industry
Depositor comments: Plasmids from this collection were made available to the research community and donated after the lab closed. Please note that the sequence provided by the depositing laboratory may be theoretical/predicted or based on Sanger sequencing results. There may be discrepancies between sequencing results obtained by Addgene and the depositor sequence. If an Addgene verified sequence is not available, please contact before placing your order to request that our lab fully sequence the plasmid.
How to cite: pAc5.1B-lambdaN-HA-DmNot3-del723-745-dsRNAres_U was a gift from Elisa Izaurralde (Addgene plasmid # 147720 ; http://n2t.net/addgene:147720 ; RRID:Addgene_147720)
